>Addgene plasmid #106160 | pCfB6630 | addgene full sequence | sequence record 206239 | Addgene NGS Result
GCGGCCGCTATGTCTGATAAAAGGATGTAACATAGGCAAGCTGCTCGTGAGTGTTGAGTACGAACCTTAG
ATCCAAATCACCCGCACCCACGGATATACTTGCTTGAATATACAGTAGTATAAGGAGTTTGGCGCCCGTT
TTTTCGAGCCCCACACGTTTCGGTGAGTATGAGCGGCGGCAGATTCGAGCGTTTCCGGTTTCCGCGGCTG
GACGAGAGCCCATGATGGGGGCTCCCACCACCAGCAATCAGGGCCCTGATTACACACCCACCTGTAATGT
CATGCTGTTCATCGTGGTTAATGCTGCTGTGTGCTGTGTGTGTGTGTTGTTTGGCGCTCATTGTTGCGTT
ATGCAGCGTACACCACAATATTGGAAGCTTATTAGCCTTTCTATTTTTTCGTTTGCAAGGCTTAACAACA
TTGCTGTGGAGAGGGATGGGGATATGGAGGCCGCTGGAGGGAGTCGGAGAGGCGTTTTGGAGCGGCTTGG
CCTGGCGCCCAGCTCGCGAAACGCACCTAGGACCCTTTGGCACGCCGAAATGTGCCACTTTTCAGTCTAG
TAACGCCTTACCTACGTCATTCCATGCATGCATGTTTGCGCCTTTTTTCCCTTGCCCTTGATCGCCACAC
AGTACAGTGCACTGTACAGTGGAGGTTTTGGGGGGGTCTTAGATGGGAGCTAAAAGCGGCCTAGCGGTAC
ACTAGTGGGATTGTATGGAGTGGCATGGAGCCTAGGTGGAGCCTGACAGGACGCACGACCGGCTAGCCCG
TGACAGACGATGGGTGGCTCCTGTTGTCCACCGCGTACAAATGTTTGGGCCAAAGTCTTGTCAGCCTTGC
TTGCGAACCTAATTCCCAATTTTGTCACTTCGCACCCCCATTGATCGAGCCCTAACCCCTGCCCATCAGG
CAATCCAATTAAGCTCGCATTGTCTGCCTTGTTTAGTTTGGCTCCTGCCCGTTTCGGCGTCCACTTGCAC
AAACACAAACAAGCATTATATATAAGGCTCGTCTCTCCCTCCCAACCACACTCACTTTTTTGCCCGTCTT
CCCTTGCTAACACAAAAGTCAAGAACACAAACAACCACCCCAACCCCCTTACACACAAGACATATCTACA
GCAATGGGTACTACTTTGGATGATACTGCTTACAGATACAGAACTTCTGTTCCAGGTGATGCTGAAGCTA
TTGAAGCTTTGGATGGTTCTTTCACTACTGACACTGTTTTCAGAGTTACTGCTACTGGTGATGGTTTCAC
TTTGAGAGAAGTTCCAGTTGATCCACCATTGACTAAGGTTTTTCCAGATGATGAATCCGATGACGAATCT
GATGATGGTGAAGATGGTGATCCAGATTCTAGAACTTTTGTTGCTTATGGTGATGACGGTGACTTGGCTG
GTTTTGTTGTTGTTTCTTATTCTGGTTGGAATAGAAGATTGACCGTCGAAGATATTGAAGTTGCTCCAGA
ACATAGAGGTCATGGTGTTGGTAGAGCTTTGATGGGTTTGGCTACTGAATTTGCTAGAGAAAGAGGTGCT
GGTCATTTGTGGTTGGAAGTTACTAATGTTAACGCTCCAGCTATTCATGCCTATAGAAGAATGGGTTTTA
CCTTGTGTGGTTTGGATACTGCATTATACGATGGTACTGCATCAGATGGTGAACAAGCCTTGTATATGTC
TATGCCATGTCCATGATCATGTAATTAGTTATGTCACGCTTACATTCACGCCCTCCCCCCACATCCGCTC
TAACCGAAAAGGAAGGAGTTAGACAACCTGAAGTCTAGGTCCCTATTTATTTTTTTATAGTTATGTTAGT
ATTAAGAACGTTATTTATATTTCAAATTTTTCTTTTTTTTCTGTACAGACGCGTGTACGCATGTAACATT
ATACTGAAAACCTTGCTTGAGAAGGTTTTGGGACGCTCGAGCAGGCTTGGAGGCGACGTGGCAGTGGCTC
GCGGGAGGATCGGCGGGAAACTCCGGGATATCCGTCGAGAGTTTACACGTGAATGGGCAGCGCAATCCGT
TGACGACGATACGACTGGCAAAGTAGCGACGATACCTGCCAGACAGGTGACATGTGCAGGCCGCACTAAC
AAGGAAACGGGCGCTGGGGGGGGCGGGCTTCTAGACTTTGCCCTTGAACAGGAATCTAGTGGGGGCTTGT
CTTTCCGCCAATGGGGGAGCGCCTGTTGAGCGACCGTGCATGCTGGAACGCCAAGTGTATGTACAGCTGG
TGGTCTCGCAGCGGTATGTGACGGGACTTACATCTCTCGTTTTTTCATGACCACGTTTTCACAGGCTCGG
AGGTACGTTAAAGTTTTGAAGGCTGCATCTGAACCGAGGTATGGGGGAGTTTGAAGAGCAACAGTGTTGG
GGCTGAGGGGGCCAAGATCGGGGCAAGCAGAGGTCTTAGATCAATTGTGGGGATCCCAAAGGGCTCGTTA
TCACCTTTTTCCACCCAATTCGGGTCCCAATTGATCCACTACTGGCTTGCCCAAGTTACCCCAGAAATGC
CGCCCCGGATTTCTCCAAAAACCTAATAAGCTTCATGGAACTTGGTGGAAGTGACTTTCTACAGAGTGGA
GAGAACCGTGGACACGTGGCAATGGCGCTGACCGTGTCCCCGAGCCGAATCGACGTGAGGGGAGAACGGA
GTATCTGCGGTCATGTGACCTTCCAGAGCGGCGTCGCCAGTGTGCACGCGGTGACCCCCAGTTTGGGTCT
CTGTCACACGCATACTACCTCGGCTCTCCACATGCTGAACTTTATCTTTCGTGGGGATCATACCGAAAGT
TGCAACTACCAGGTGTATATAAAGCCTGGTAGACTCCCCCCACTTTGGACCTCATCCAACCAAGACACAC
AAAAATGGACCGACTTAACAACCTCGCCACCCAGCTCGAGCAGAACCCCGCCAATTCGTAGATAATGGAA
TACAAATGGATATCCAGAGTATACACATGGATAGTATACACTGACACGACAATTCTGTATCTCTTTATGT
TAACTACTGTGAGGCATTAAATAGAGCTTGATATATAAAATGTTACATTTCACAGTCTGAACTTTTGCAG
ATTACCTAATTTGGTAAGATATTAATTATGAACTGAAAGTTGATGGCATCCCTAAATTTGATGCAACGGA
ATGCGTGCGATAGTGAATCATTGCTAACAGATCAAGTAATCGTATCAATCGTTCCACGTCTTATCCAGAC
TCGATTTCCGCCCTAACCTAAGGAAACTGCTGAGTAATTTCGAGGTTGGTTCCTAACAAAAGCCAAGAAA
CGCGCCGATGGTTTAGTGGTAAAATCCATCGTTGCCATCGATGGGCCCCCGGTTCGATTCCGGGTCGGCG
CAGGTTGGTTAAATAGTGCTATGGCTTTGGGGTTTTAGAGCTAGAAATAGCAAGTTAAAATAAGGCTAGT
CCGTTATCAACTTGAAAAAGTGGCACCGAGTCGGTGGTGCTTTTTTTGTGTGGGTACGGTATCGCGTGCA
TTCGCGGCCGCATTTAAATCCCCACTTCAGAAGTTCCTATACTTTCTAGAGAATAGGAACTTCTATAGTG
AGTCGAATAAGGGCGACACAAAATTTATTCTAAATGCATAATAAATACTGATAACATCTTATAGTTTGTA
TTATATTTTGTATTATCGTTGACATGTATAATTTTGATATCAAAAACTGATTTTCCCTTTATTATTTTCG
AGATTTATTTTCTTAATTCTCTTTAACAAACTAGAAATATTGTATATACAAAAAATCATAAATAATAGAT
GAATAGTTTAATTATAGGTGTTCATCAATCGAAAAAGCAACGTATCTTATTTAAAGTGCGTTGCTTTTTT
CTCATTTATAAGGTTAAATAATTCTCATATATCAAGCAAAGTGACAGGCGCCCTTAAATATTCTGACAAA
TGCTCTTTCCCTAAACTCCCCCCATAAAAAAACCCGCCGAAGCGGGTTTTTACGTTATTTGCGGATTAAC
GATTACTCGTTATCAGAACCGCCCAGGGGGCCCGAGCTTAAGACTGGCCGTCGTTTTACAACACAGAAAG
AGTTTGTAGAAACGCAAAAAGGCCATCCGTCAGGGGCCTTCTGCTTAGTTTGATGCCTGGCAGTTCCCTA
CTCTCGCCTTCCGCTTCCTCGCTCACTGACTCGCTGCGCTCGGTCGTTCGGCTGCGGCGAGCGGTATCAG
CTCACTCAAAGGCGGTAATACGGTTATCCACAGAATCAGGGGATAACGCAGGAAAGAACATGTGAGCAAA
AGGCCAGCAAAAGGCCAGGAACCGTAAAAAGGCCGCGTTGCTGGCGTTTTTCCATAGGCTCCGCCCCCCT
GACGAGCATCACAAAAATCGACGCTCAAGTCAGAGGTGGCGAAACCCGACAGGACTATAAAGATACCAGG
CGTTTCCCCCTGGAAGCTCCCTCGTGCGCTCTCCTGTTCCGACCCTGCCGCTTACCGGATACCTGTCCGC
CTTTCTCCCTTCGGGAAGCGTGGCGCTTTCTCATAGCTCACGCTGTAGGTATCTCAGTTCGGTGTAGGTC
GTTCGCTCCAAGCTGGGCTGTGTGCACGAACCCCCCGTTCAGCCCGACCGCTGCGCCTTATCCGGTAACT
ATCGTCTTGAGTCCAACCCGGTAAGACACGACTTATCGCCACTGGCAGCAGCCACTGGTAACAGGATTAG
CAGAGCGAGGTATGTAGGCGGTGCTACAGAGTTCTTGAAGTGGTGGGCTAACTACGGCTACACTAGAAGA
ACAGTATTTGGTATCTGCGCTCTGCTGAAGCCAGTTACCTTCGGAAAAAGAGTTGGTAGCTCTTGATCCG
GCAAACAAACCACCGCTGGTAGCGGTGGTTTTTTTGTTTGCAAGCAGCAGATTACGCGCAGAAAAAAAGG
ATCTCAAGAAGATCCTTTGATCTTTTCTACGGGGTCTGACGCTCAGTGGAACGACGCGCGCGTAACTCAC
GTTAAGGGATTTTGGTCATGAGCTTGCGCCGTCCCGTCAAGTCAGCGTAATGCTCTGCTTACCAATGCTT
AATCAGTGAGGCACCTATCTCAGCGATCTGTCTATTTCGTTCATCCATAGTTGCCTGACTCCCCGTCGTG
TAGATAACTACGATACGGGAGGGCTTACCATCTGGCCCCAGCGCTGCGATGATACCGCGAGAACCACGCT
CACCGGCTCCGGATTTATCAGCAATAAACCAGCCAGCCGGAAGGGCCGAGCGCAGAAGTGGTCCTGCAAC
TTTATCCGCCTCCATCCAGTCTATTAATTGTTGCCGGGAAGCTAGAGTAAGTAGTTCGCCAGTTAATAGT
TTGCGCAACGTTGTTGCCATCGCTACAGGCATCGTGGTGTCACGCTCGTCGTTTGGTATGGCTTCATTCA
GCTCCGGTTCCCAACGATCAAGGCGAGTTACATGATCCCCCATGTTGTGCAAAAAAGCGGTTAGCTCCTT
CGGTCCTCCGATCGTTGTCAGAAGTAAGTTGGCCGCAGTGTTATCACTCATGGTTATGGCAGCACTGCAT
AATTCTCTTACTGTCATGCCATCCGTAAGATGCTTTTCTGTGACTGGTGAGTACTCAACCAAGTCATTCT
GAGAATAGTGTATGCGGCGACCGAGTTGCTCTTGCCCGGCGTCAATACGGGATAATACCGCGCCACATAG
CAGAACTTTAAAAGTGCTCATCATTGGAAAACGTTCTTCGGGGCGAAAACTCTCAAGGATCTTACCGCTG
TTGAGATCCAGTTCGATGTAACCCACTCGTGCACCCAACTGATCTTCAGCATCTTTTACTTTCACCAGCG
TTTCTGGGTGAGCAAAAACAGGAAGGCAAAATGCCGCAAAAAAGGGAATAAGGGCGACACGGAAATGTTG
AATACTCATATTCTTCCTTTTTCAATATTATTGAAGCATTTATCAGGGTTATTGTCTCATGAGCGGATAC
ATATTTGAATGTATTTAGAAAAATAAACAAATAGGGGTCAGTGTTACAACCAATTAACCAATTCTGAACA
TTATCGCGAGCCCATTTATACCTGAATATGGCTCATAACACCCCTTGTTTGCCTGGCGGCAGTAGCGCGG
TGGTCCCACCTGACCCCATGCCGAACTCAGAAGTGAAACGCCGTAGCGCCGATGGTAGTGTGGGGACTCC
CCATGCGAGAGTAGGGAACTGCCAGGCATCAAATAAAACGAAAGGCTCAGTCGAAAGACTGGGCCTTTCG
CCCGGGCTAATTATGGGGTGTCGCCCTTATTCGACTCTATAGTGAAGTTCCTATTCTCTAGAAAGTATAG
GAACTTCTGAAGTGGGGATTTAAAT
Features (pLannotate 1.2.2; 14 found; start..end, strand, type, name):
   1130..1693    +  CDS            sta: STA_STRLA - Experimental evidence at protein level: Swiss-Prot protein existence level 1. Involved in resistance to streptothricin, a broad-spectrum antibiotic produced by streptomycetes. Detoxifies streptothricin via acetylation of the beta amino group of the first beta-lysyl moiety of streptothricin. From Streptomyces lavendulae.
   1697..1930    +  terminator     CYC1 terminator (fragment): S. cerevisiae CYC1; transcription terminator for CYC1
   3291..3361    +  ncRNA          tRNA: Accession: RF00005 - tRNA
   3392..3466    +  misc_RNA       gRNA scaffold: guide RNA scaffold for the Streptococcus pyogenes CRISPR/Cas9 system
   3530..3563    -  protein_bind   FRT (minimal): supports FLP-mediated excision but not integration (Turan and Bode, 2011) FLP recombinase from the Saccharomyces cerevisiae 2μ plasmid
   4033..4052    +  CDS            lacZα (fragment): LacZα fragment of β-galactosidase; lacZ fragment
   4077..4094    -  terminator     rrnB T2 terminator (fragment): transcription terminator T2 from the E. coli rrnB gene
   4319..4907    -  rep_origin     ori: high-copy-number ColE1/pMB1/pBR322/pUC origin of replication
   5029..5889    -  CDS            AmpR: β-lactamase; bla; confers resistance to ampicillin, carbenicillin, and related antibiotics
   5892..5988    -  promoter       AmpR promoter (fragment): bla
   6018..6042    -  CDS            KanR (fragment): aminoglycoside phosphotransferase; aph(3')-Ia; confers resistance to kanamycin
   6071..6186    +  ncRNA          5S rRNA: Accession: RF00001 - 5S ribosomal RNA
   6190..6230    +  terminator     rrnB T1 terminator (fragment): transcription terminator T1 from the E. coli rrnB gene
   6274..6307    +  protein_bind   FRT (minimal): supports FLP-mediated excision but not integration (Turan and Bode, 2011) FLP recombinase from the Saccharomyces cerevisiae 2μ plasmid
