[The description below was written by a language model from this plasmid's Addgene catalogue record and pLannotate feature annotations shown in this document.]
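Description:
pCfB6630 is a guide RNA expression plasmid from the EasyCloneYALI toolbox, a CRISPR/Cas9-based system for engineering the oleaginous yeast Yarrowia lipolytica. Its stated role is to direct Cas9 cleavage at the chromosomal site IntC_3 so that the companion integration vector pCfB6371 can be inserted there. The backbone is not named in the record, and neither the insert nor the guide sequence is given. In E. coli the 6.3 kb plasmid is maintained through a high-copy ColE1/pUC-type origin and selected with ampicillin via the β-lactamase gene and its promoter.

The annotated features fit this purpose. A tRNA element lies shortly upstream of a Streptococcus pyogenes Cas9 gRNA scaffold. This arrangement is commonly used in yeasts to drive RNA polymerase III transcription, with the guide released by tRNA processing. The short gap between the two presumably holds the IntC_3-targeting spacer, although it is not annotated. Yeast selection comes from a streptothricin acetyltransferase coding sequence (sta, from Streptomyces lavendulae), which confers nourseothricin resistance and is followed by a fragment of the S. cerevisiae CYC1 terminator. The promoter driving this marker is not annotated.

Large stretches of the sequence carry no annotation, so any Yarrowia replication or maintenance elements cannot be confirmed from the table. No Cas9 gene is detected, so the nuclease is presumably supplied by the host strain or another construct. The remaining hits are two minimal FRT sites, rrnB T1/T2 terminator fragments, a 5S rRNA segment, and short lacZα and KanR fragments. These look like remnants of the backbone's cloning history, and the record assigns them no function.
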