Addgene plasmid #106160: pCfB6630
Purpose: EasyCloneYALI system-based yeast gRNA expression vector carrying a nourseothricin-resistance marker, helps to integrate vector pCfB6371 into Yarrowia lipolytica chromosomal location IntC_3, amp resistance
Depositing lab: Irina Borodina. Depositing organization: Danmarks Tekniske Universitet. Publication: EasyCloneYALI: CRISPR/Cas9-Based Synthetic Toolbox for Engineering of the Yeast Yarrowia lipolytica. Holkenbrink C, Dam MI, Kildegaard KR, Beder J, Dahlin J, Domenech Belda D, Borodina I. Biotechnol J. 2018 Jan 29. doi: 10.1002/biot.201700543. PubMed 29377615.
Backbone
  Vector backbone: Unknown
  Vector type: Yeast Expression
  Selectable markers: nourseothricin
Growth in bacteria
  Bacterial resistance: Ampicillin, 100 μg/mL
  Growth temperature: 37°C
  Growth strain: DH5alpha
  Copy number: High Copy
Gene/Insert
  Gene/Insert name: unknown
  gRNA/shRNA sequence: unknown
  Cloning method: Unknown
Terms and licenses: Academic/Nonprofit Terms; Industry Terms: Not Available to Industry
Depositor comments: Selectable marker: nourseothricin
How to cite: pCfB6630 was a gift from Irina Borodina (Addgene plasmid # 106160 ; http://n2t.net/addgene:106160 ; RRID:Addgene_106160)
